>Addgene plasmid #122921 | YIp LYS2-NatMx | addgene full sequence | sequence record 239187 | Addgene NGS Result
TGATCTTCACAGGTCGATACTGACCAATTCTATGAACTCTATCACCACTTTGCCATTCAACACTAGGGTT
CCACCATGGGTCTAAAATGAATACTTGCGAAGCTGATCTATGGTGCACTCTCAGTACAATCTGCTCTGAT
GCCGCATAGTTAAGCCAGCCCCGACACCCGCCAACACCCGCTGACGCGCCCTGACGGGCTTGTCTGCTCC
CGGCATCCGCTTACAGACAAGCTGTGACCGTCTCCGGGAGCTGCATGTGTCAGAGGTTTTCACCGTCATC
ACCGAAACGCGCGAGACGAAAGGGCCTCGTGATACGCCTATTTTTATAGGTTAATGTCATGATCTGGATG
GCGGCGTTAGTATCGAATCGACAGCAGTATAGCGACCAGCATTCACATACGATTGACGCATGATATTACT
TTCTGCGCACTTAACTTCGCATCTGGGCAGATGATGTCGAGGCGAAAAAAAATATAAATCACGCTAACAT
TTGATTAAAATAGAACAACTACAATATAAAAAAACTATACAAATGACAAGTTCTTGAAAACAAGAATCTT
TTTATTGTCAGTACTGATTAGGGGCAGGGCATGCTCATGTAGAGCGCCTGCTCGCCGTCCGAGGCGGTGC
CGTCGTACAGGGCGGTGTCCAGGCCGCAGAGGGTGAACCCCATCCGCCGGTACGCGTGGATCGCCGGTGC
GTTGACGTTGGTGACCTCCAGCCAGAGGTGCCCGGCGCCCCGCTCGCGGGCGAACTCCGTCGCGAGCCCC
ATCAACGCGCGCCCGACCCCGTGCCCCCGGTGCTCCGGGGCGACCTCGATGTCCTCGACGGTCAGCCGGC
GGTTCCAGCCGGAGTACGAGACGACCACGAAGCCCGCCAGGTCGCCGTCGTCCCCGTACGCGACGAACGT
CCGGGAGTCCGGGTCGCCGTCCTCCCCGTCGTCCGATTCGTCGTCCGATTCGTCGTCGGGGAACACCTTG
GTCAGGGGCGGGTCCACCGGCACCTCCCGCAGGGTGAAGCCGTCCCCGGTGGCGGTGACGCGGAAGACGG
TGTCGGTGGTGAAGGACCCATCCAGTGCCTCGATGGCCTCGGCGTCCCCCGGGACACTGGTGCGGTACCG
GTAAGCCGTGTCGTCAAGAGTGGTACCCATGGTTGTTTATGTTCGGATGTGATGTGAGAACTGTATCCTA
GCAAGATTTTAAAAGGAAGTATATGAAAGAAGAACCTCAGTGGCAAATCCTAACCTTTTATATTTCTCTA
CAGGGGCGCGGCGTGGGGACAATTCAACGCGTCTGTGAGGGGAGCGTTTCCCTGCTCGCAGGTCTGCAGC
GAGGAGCCGTAATTTTTGCTTCGCGCCGTGCGGCCATCAAAATGTATGGATGCAAATGATTATACATGGG
GATGTATGGGCTAAATGTACGGGCGACAGTCACATCATGCCCCTGAGCTGCGCACGTCAAGACTGTCAAG
GAGGGTATTCTGGGCCTCCATGTCGCTGGCCGGGTGACCCGGCGGGGACGAGGCAAGCTAAACAAGACGT
CAGGTGGCACTTTTCGGGGAAATGTGCGCGGAACCCCTATTTGTTTATTTTTCTAAATACATTCAAATAT
GTATCCGCTCATGAGACAATAACCCTGATAAATGCTTCAATAATATTGAAAAAGGAAGAGTATGAGTATT
CAACATTTCCGTGTCGCCCTTATTCCCTTTTTTGCGGCATTTTGCCTTCCTGTTTTTGCTCACCCAGAAA
CGCTGGTGAAAGTAAAAGATGCTGAAGATCAGTTGGGTGCACGAGTGGGTTACATCGAACTGGATCTCAA
CAGCGGTAAGATCCTTGAGAGTTTTCGCCCCGAAGAACGTTTTCCAATGATGAGCACTTTTAAAGTTCTG
CTATGTGGCGCGGTATTATCCCGTATTGACGCCGGGCAAGAGCAACTCGGTCGCCGCATACACTATTCTC
AGAATGACTTGGTTGAGTACTCACCAGTCACAGAAAAGCATCTTACGGATGGCATGACAGTAAGAGAATT
ATGCAGTGCTGCCATAACCATGAGTGATAACACTGCGGCCAACTTACTTCTGACAACGATCGGAGGACCG
AAGGAGCTAACCGCTTTTTTGCACAACATGGGGGATCATGTAACTCGCCTTGATCGTTGGGAACCGGAGC
TGAATGAAGCCATACCAAACGACGAGCGTGACACCACGATGCCTGTAGCAATGGCAACAACGTTGCGCAA
ACTATTAACTGGCGAACTACTTACTCTAGCTTCCCGGCAACAATTAATAGACTGGATGGAGGCGGATAAA
GTTGCAGGACCACTTCTGCGCTCGGCCCTTCCGGCTGGCTGGTTTATTGCTGATAAATCTGGAGCCGGTG
AGCGTGGGTCTCGCGGTATCATTGCAGCACTGGGGCCAGATGGTAAGCCCTCCCGTATCGTAGTTATCTA
CACGACGGGGAGTCAGGCAACTATGGATGAACGAAATAGACAGATCGCTGAGATAGGTGCCTCACTGATT
AAGCATTGGTAACTGTCAGACCAAGTTTACTCATATATACTTTAGATTGATTTAAAACTTCATTTTTAAT
TTAAAAGGATCTAGGTGAAGATCCTTTTTGATAATCTCATGACCAAAATCCCTTAACGTGAGTTTTCGTT
CCACTGAGCGTCAGACCCCGTAGAAAAGATCAAAGGATCTTCTTGAGATCCTTTTTTTCTGCGCGTAATC
TGCTGCTTGCAAACAAAAAAACCACCGCTACCAGCGGTGGTTTGTTTGCCGGATCAAGAGCTACCAACTC
TTTTTCCGAAGGTAACTGGCTTCAGCAGAGCGCAGATACCAAATACTGTTCTTCTAGTGTAGCCGTAGTT
AGGCCACCACTTCAAGAACTCTGTAGCACCGCCTACATACCTCGCTCTGCTAATCCTGTTACCAGTGGCT
GCTGCCAGTGGCGATAAGTCGTGTCTTACCGGGTTGGACTCAAGACGATAGTTACCGGATAAGGCGCAGC
GGTCGGGCTGAACGGGGGGTTCGTGCACACAGCCCAGCTTGGAGCGAACGACCTACACCGAACTGAGATA
CCTACAGCGTGAGCTATGAGAAAGCGCCACGCTTCCCGAAGGGAGAAAGGCGGACAGGTATCCGGTAAGC
GGCAGGGTCGGAACAGGAGAGCGCACGAGGGAGCTTCCAGGGGGAAACGCCTGGTATCTTTATAGTCCTG
TCGGGTTTCGCCACCTCTGACTTGAGCGTCGATTTTTGTGATGCTCGTCAGGGGGGCGGAGCCTATGGAA
AAACGCCAGCAACGCGGCCTTTTTACGGTTCCTGGCCTTTTGCTGGCCTTTTGCTCACATGTTCTTTCCT
GCGTTATCCCCTGATTCTGTGGATAACCGTATTACCGCCTTTGAGTGAGCTGATACCGCTCGCCGCAGCC
GAACGACCGAGCGCAGCGAGTCAGTGAGCGAGGAAGCGGAAGAGCGCCCAATACGCAAACCGCCTCTCCC
CGCGCGTTGGCCGATTCATTAATGCAGCTGGCACGACAGGTTTCCCGACTGGAAAGCGGGCAGTGAGCGC
AACGCAATTAATGTGAGTTAGCTCACTCATTAGGCACCCCAGGCTTTACACTTTATGCTTCCGGCTCGTA
TGTTGTGTGGAATTGTGAGCGGATAACAATTTCACACAGGAAACAGCTATGACCATGATTACGCCAAGCG
CGCAATTAACCCTCACTAAAGGGAACAAAAGCTGGAGCTCCACCGCGGTGGCGGCCGCTCTAGAACTAGT
GGATCCCCCGGGCTGCAGGAATTCGATATCAAGCTTATCGATACCGTCGACCTCGAGGGGGGGCCCGGTA
CCCAATTCGCCCTATAGTGAGTCGTATTACGCGCGCTCACTGGCCGTCGTTTTACAACGTCGTGACTGGG
AAAACCCTGGCGTTACCCAACTTAATCGCCTTGCAGCACATCCCCCTTTCGCCAGCTGGCGTAATAGCGA
AGAGGCCCGCACCGATCGCCCTTCCCAACAGTTGCGCAGCCTGAATGGCGAATGG
[124 nt withheld, positions 4046-4169]
C
[91 nt withheld, positions 4171-4261]
A
[49 nt withheld, positions 4263-4311]
CCTTTGACGTTGGAGTCCACGTTCTTT
[37 nt withheld, positions 4339-4375]
ACCCTATCTCGGTCTATTCTTTTGATTTATAAGGGATTTTGCCGATTTCGGCCTATTGGTTAAAAAATGA
GCTGATTTAACAAAAATTTAACGCGAATTTTAACAAAATATTAACGCTTACAATTTCCTGATGCGGTATT
TTCTCCTTACGCATCTGTGCGGTATTTCACACCGCATAGATCAATTCCACTTGCAATTACATAAAAAATT
CCGGCGGTTTTTCGCGTGTGACTCAATGTCGAAATACCTGCCTAATGAACATGAACATCGCCCAAATGTA
TTTGAAGACCCGCTGGGAGAAGTTCAAGATATATAAGTAACAAGCAGCCAATAGTATAAAAAAAAATCTG
AGTTTATTACCTTTCCTGGAATTTCAGTGAAAAACTGCTAATTATAGAGAGATATCACAGAGTTACTCAC
TAATGACTAACGAAAAGGTCTGGATAGAGAAGTTGGATAATCCAACTCTTTCAGTGTTACCACATGACTT
TTTACGCCCACAACAAGAACCTTATACGAAACAAGCTACATATTCGTTACAGCTACCTCAGCTCGATGTG
CCTCATGATAGTTTTTCTAACAAATACGCTGTCGCTTTGAGTGTATGGGCTGCATTGATATATAGAGTAA
CCGGTGACGATGATATTGTTCTTTATATTGCGAATAACAAAATCTTAAGATTCAATATTCAACCAACGTG
GTCATTTAATGAGCTGTATTCTACAATTAACAATGAGTTGAACAAGCTCAATTCTATTGAGGCCAATTTT
TCCTTTGACGAGCTAGCTGAAAAAATTCAAAGTTGCCAAGATCTGGAAAGGACCCCTCAGTTGTTCCGTT
TGGCCTTTTTGGAAAACCAAGATTTCAAATTAGACGAGTTCAAGCATCATTTAGTGGACTTTGCTTTGAA
TTTGGATACCAGTAATAATGCGCATGTTTTGAACTTAATTTATAACAGCTTACTGTATTCGAATGAAAGA
GTAACCATTGTTGCGGACCAATTTACTCAATATTTGACTGCTGCGCTAAGCGATCCATCCAATTGCATAA
CTAAAATCTCTCTGATCACCGCATCATCCAAGGATAGTTTACCTGATCCAACTAAGAACTTGGGCTGGTG
CGATTTCGTGGGGTGTATTCACGACATTTTCCAGGACAATGCTGAAGCCTTCCCAGAGAGAACCTGTGTT
GTGGAGACTCCAACACTAAATTCCGACAAGTCCCGTTCTTTCACTTATCGCGACATCAACCGCACTTCTA
ACATAGTTGCCCATTATTTGATTAAAACAGGTATCAAAAGAGGTGATGTAGTGATGATCTATTCTTCTAG
GGGTGTGGATTTGATGGTATGTGTGATGGGTGTCTTGAAAGCCGGCGCAACCTTTTCAGTTATCGACCCT
GCATATCCCCCAGCCAGACAAACCATTTACTTAGGTGTTGCTAAACCACGTGGGTTGATTGTTATTAGAG
CTGCTGGACAATTGGATCAACTAGTAGAAGATTACATCAATGATGAATTGGAGATTGTTTCAAGAATCAA
TTCCATCGCTATTCAAGAAAATGGTACCATTGAAGGTGGCAAATTGGACAATGGCGAGGATGTTTTGGCT
CCATATGATCACTACAAAGACACCAGAACAGGTGTTGTAGTTGGACCAGATTCCAACCCAACCCTATCTT
TCACATCTGGTTCCGAAGGTATTCCTAAGGGTGTTCTTGGTAGACATTTTTCCTTGGCTTATTATTTCAA
TTGGATGTCCAAAAGGTTCAACTTAACAGAAAATGATAAATTCACAATGCTGAGCGGTATTGCACATGAT
CCAATTCAAAGAGATATGTTTACACCATTATTTTTAGGTGCCCAATTGTATGTCCCTACTCAAGATGATA
TTGGTACACCGGGCCGTTTAGCGGAATGGATGAGTAAGTATGGTTGCACAGTTACCCATTTAACACCTGC
CATGGGTCAATTACTTACTGCCCAAGCTACTACACCATTCCCTAAGTTACATCATGCGTTCTTTGTGGGT
GACATTTTAACAAAACGTGATTGTCTGAGGTTACAAACCTTGGCAGAAAATTGCCGTATTGTTAATATGT
ACGGTACCACTGAAACACAGCGTGCAGTTTCTTATTTCGAAGTTAAATCAAAAAATGACGATCCAAACTT
TTTGAAAAAATTGAAAGATGTCATGCCTGCTGGTAAAGGTATGTTGAACGTTCAGCTACTAGTTGTTAAC
AGGAACGATCGTACTCAAATATGTGGTATTGGCGAAATAGGTGAGATTTATGTTCGTGCAGGTGGTTTGG
CCGAAGGTTATAGAGGATTACCAGAATTGAATAAAGAAAAATTTGTGAACAACTGGTTTGTTGAAAAAGA
TCACTGGAATTATTTGGATAAGGATAATGGTGAACCTTGGAGACAATTCTGGTTAGGTCCAAGAGATAGA
TTGTACAGAACGGGTGATTTAGGTCGTTATCTACCAAACGGTGACTGTGAATGTTGCGGTAGGGCTGATG
ATCAAGTTAAAATTCGTGGGTTCAGAATCGAATTAGGAGAAATAGATACGCACATTTCCCAACATCCATT
GGTAAGAGAAAACATTACTTTAGTTCGCAAAAATGCCGACAATGAGCCAACATTGATCACATTTATGGTC
CCAAGATTTGACAAGCCAGATGACTTGTCTAAGTTCCAAAGTGATGTTCCAAAGGAGGTTGAAACTGACC
CTATAGTTAAGGGCTTAATCGGTTACCATCTTTTATCCAAGGACATCAGGACTTTCTTAAAGAAAAGATT
GGCTAGCTATGCTATGCCTTCCTTGATTGTGGTTATGGATAAACTACCATTGAATCCAAATGGTAAAGTT
GATAAGCCTAAACTTCAATTCCCAACTCCCAAGCAATTAAATTTGGTAGCTGAAAATACAGTTTCTGAAA
CTGACGACTCTCAGTTTACCAATGTTGAGCGCGAGGTTAGAGACTTATGGTTAAGTATATTACCTACCAA
GCCAGCATCTGTATCACCAGATGATTCGTTTTTCGATTTAGGTGGTCATTCTATCTTGGCTACCAAAATG
ATTTTTACCTTAAAGAAAAAGCTGCAAGTTGATTTACCATTGGGCACAATTTTCAAGTATCCAACGATAA
AGGCCTTTGCCGCGGAAATTGACAGAATTAAATCATCGGGTGGATCATCTCAAGGTGAGGTCGTCGAAAA
TGTCACTGCAAATTATGCGGAAGACGCCAAGAAATTGGTTGAGACGCTACCAAGTTCGTACCCCTCTCGA
GAATATTTTGTTGAACCTAATAGTGCCGAAGGAAAAACAACAATTAATGTGTTTGTTACCGGTGTCACAG
GATTTCTGGGCTCCTACATCCTTGCAGATTTGTTAGGACGTTCTCCAAAGAACTACAGTTTCAAAGTGTT
TGCCCACGTCAGGGCCAAGGATGAAGAAGCTGCATTTGCAAGATTACAAAAGGCAGGTATCACCTATGGT
ACTTGGAACGAAAAATTTGCCTCAAATATTAAAGTTGTATTAGGCGATTTATCTAAAAGCCAATTTGGTC
TTTCAGATGAGAAGTGGATGGATTTGGCAAACACAGTTGATATAATTATCCATAATGGTGCGTTAGTTCA
CTGGGTTTATCCATATGCCAAATTGAGGGATCCAAATGTTATTTCAACTATCAATGTTATGAGCTTAGCC
GCCGTCGGCAAGCCAAAGTTCTTTGACTTTGTTTCCTCCACTTCTACTCTTGACACTGAATACTACTTTA
ATTTGTCAGATAAACTTGTTAGCGAAGGGAAGCCAGGCATTTTAGAATCAGACGATTTAATGAACTCTGC
AAGCGGGCTCACTGGTGGATATGGTCAGTCCAAATGGGCTGCTGAGTACATCATTAGACGTGCAGGTGAA
AGGGGCCTACGTGGGTGTATTGTCAGACCAGGTTACGTAACAGGTGCCTCTGCCAATGGTTCTTCAAACA
CAGATGATTTCTTATTGAGATTTTTGAAAGGTTCAGTCCAATTAGGTAAGATTCCAGATATCGAAAATTC
CGTGAATATGGTTCCAGTAGATCATGTTGCTCGTGTTGTTGTTGCTACGTCTTTGAATCCTCCCAAAGAA
AATGAATTGGCCGTTGCTCAAGTAACGGGTCACCCAAGAATATTATTCAAAGACTACTTGTATACTTTAC
ACGATTATGGTTACGATGTCGAAATCGAAAGCTATTCTAAATGGAAGAAATCATTGGAGGCGTCTGTTAT
TGACAGGAATGAAGAAAATGCGTTGTATCCTTTGCTACACATGGTCTTAGACAACTTACCTGAAAGTACC
AAAGCTCCGGAACTAGACGATAGGAACGCCGTGGCATCTTTAAAGAAAGACACCGCATGGACAGGTGTTG
ATTGGTCTAATGGAATAGGTGTTACTCCAGAAGAGGTTGGTATATATATTGCATTTTTAAACAAGGTTGG
ATTTTTACCTCCACCAACTCATAATGACAAACTTCCACTGCCAAGTATAGAACTAACTCAAGCGCAAATA
AGTCTAGTTGCTTCAGGTGCTGGTGCTCGTGGAAGCTCCGCAGCAGCTTAAGGTTGAGCATTACGTATGA
TATGTCCATGTACAATAATTAAATATGAATTAGGAGAAAGACTTAGCTTCTTTTCGGGTGATGTCACTTA
AAAACTCCGAGAATAATATATAATAAGAGAATAAAATATTAGTTATTGAATAAGAACTGTAAATCAGCTG
GCGTTAGTCTGCTAATGGCAGCTTCATCTTGGTTTATTGTAGCATGAATCATATTTGCCTTTTTTTCCTG
TAATTCAATGATTCTTGCTTCTATACTATCCTCAATGCAAAACCTTG
Features (pLannotate 1.2.2; 21 found; start..end, strand, type, name):
    109..158     -  misc_feature   bom (fragment): basis of mobility region from pBR322
    260..295     -  CDS            rop (fragment): Rop protein, which maintains plasmids at low copy number; rop
    375..572     -  terminator     TEF terminator: Ashbya gossypii TEF terminator
    580..1144    -  CDS            NrsR (fragment): nourseothricin acetyltransferase; Streptomyces noursei nat1; confers resistance to nourseothricin
   1151..1494    -  promoter       TEF promoter: Ashbya gossypii TEF promoter
   1567..1671    +  promoter       AmpR promoter: bla
   1672..2532    +  CDS            AmpR: β-lactamase; bla; confers resistance to ampicillin, carbenicillin, and related antibiotics
   2703..3291    +  rep_origin     ori: high-copy-number ColE1/pMB1/pBR322/pUC origin of replication
   3474..3566    +  CDS            lacI (fragment): lac repressor; lacI; The lac repressor binds to the lac operator to inhibit transcription in E. coli. This inhibition can be relieved by adding lactose or isopropyl-β-D-thiogalactopyranoside (IPTG).
   3579..3600    +  protein_bind   CAP binding site: CAP binding activates transcription in the presence of cAMP. E. coli catabolite activator protein
   3615..3645    +  promoter       lac promoter: promoter for the E. coli lac operon
   3653..3669    +  protein_bind   lac operator: The lac repressor binds to the lac operator to inhibit transcription in E. coli. This inhibition can be relieved by adding lactose or isopropyl-β-D-thiogalactopyranoside (IPTG). lac repressor encoded by lacI
   3714..3732    +  promoter       T3 promoter: promoter for bacteriophage T3 RNA polymerase
   3745..3852    +  misc_feature   MCS: pBluescript multiple cloning site
   3861..3879    -  promoter       T7 promoter: promoter for bacteriophage T7 RNA polymerase
   3887..4042    +  CDS            lacZα (fragment): LacZα fragment of β-galactosidase; lacZ fragment
   4046..4474    +  rep_origin     f1 ori (sequence partly withheld): f1 bacteriophage origin of replication; arrow indicates direction of (+) strand synthesis
   4502..4553    -  misc_feature   bom (fragment): basis of mobility region from pBR322
   4558..4797    +  promoter       LYS2 promoter: S. cerevisiae LYS2
   4798..8976    +  CDS            LYS2: alpha-aminoadipate reductase, required for lysine biosynthesis; S. cerevisiae LYS2; yeast auxotrophic marker
   9107..103     -  CDS            RAD16 (fragment) (across the origin): RAD16_YEAST - Experimental evidence at protein level: Swiss-Prot protein existence level 1. Component of the global genome repair (GGR) complex which promotes global genome nucleotide excision repair (GG-NER) which removes DNA damage from nontranscribing DNA. Involved in differential repair of DNA after UV damage. Will repair preferentially the MAT-alpha locus compared with the HML-alpha locus. From Saccharomyces cerevisiae (strain ATCC 204508 / S288c) (Baker's yeast).
