[The description below was written by a language model from this plasmid's Addgene catalogue record and pLannotate feature annotations shown in this document.]
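Description:
YIp LYS2-NatMx is an empty yeast integrating plasmid (YIp) of about 9.3 kb, designed for stable genomic integration in the Saccharomyces cerevisiae BY4741 background and catalogued for yeast expression and yeast recombination cloning. No yeast replication origin or centromere is annotated in the feature table, consistent with an integrating vector that persists in yeast only after recombining into a chromosome. In E. coli it is propagated as a high-copy plasmid through a ColE1/pUC-type origin and selected with ampicillin via the bla gene. An f1 origin is also present, a common carry-over from phagemid backbones that permits single-stranded DNA production.

The yeast-specific portion consists of two elements. The first is a full S. cerevisiae LYS2 gene with its own promoter, followed by a fragment of the neighbouring RAD16 gene that presumably came along with the genomic LYS2 segment. LYS2 encodes alpha-aminoadipate reductase and is a standard lysine auxotrophic marker; here it most likely also supplies homology for targeting integration to the LYS2 locus, although the record does not spell out the integration mechanism. The second is a NatMX cassette, in which the nourseothricin acetyltransferase gene is driven by the Ashbya gossypii TEF promoter and terminator, giving dominant drug selection of integrants.

The cloning region is a pBluescript-style multiple cloning site flanked by T3 and T7 promoters and set within lac promoter/operator and lacZα fragments. No insert or yeast expression promoter is included, so users supply their own expression cassette, by conventional cloning or by recombination cloning in yeast.
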