Addgene plasmid #122921: YIp LYS2-NatMx
Purpose: (Empty Backbone) LYS2-NatMx integrating (YIp) vector for stable genomic integration in the BY4741 background.
Depositing lab: Randy Hampton. Depositing organization: University of California, San Diego (UCSD). Publication: ICE plasmids: combining the ease of yeast recombination cloning with the stability of genomic integration. Flagg MP, Kao A, Hampton RY. Yeast. 2019 May 10. doi: 10.1002/yea.3400. PubMed 31074531.
Backbone
  Vector backbone: YIp
  Vector type: Yeast Expression ; Yeast Recombination Cloning
Growth in bacteria
  Bacterial resistance: Ampicillin, 100 μg/mL
  Growth temperature: 37°C
  Growth strain: DH5alpha
  Copy number: High Copy
Gene/Insert
  Gene/Insert name: None
Terms and licenses: Academic/Nonprofit Terms; Industry Terms: Not Available to Industry
How to cite: YIp LYS2-NatMx was a gift from Randy Hampton (Addgene plasmid # 122921 ; http://n2t.net/addgene:122921 ; RRID:Addgene_122921)
